>Addgene plasmid #53201 | pGEX4T3-HA-ERK2 R67S | addgene partial sequence | sequence record 89485 | pGEX5 5'-GGGCTGGCAAGCCACGTTTGGTG-3'
CCATCCTCCAAAATCGGATCTGGTTCCGCGTGGATCCCCGAATTCCCGGGTCGACGATATCGCCGCCACC
ATGTACCCATACGATGTTCCAGATTACGCTGCGGCGGCGGCGGCGGCGGGCGCGGGCCCGGAGATGGTCC
GCGGGCAGGTGTTCGACGTGGGGCCGCGCTACACCAACCTCTCGTACATCGGCGAGGGCGCCTACGGCAT
GGTGTGCTCTGCTTATGATAATGTCAACAAAGTTCGAGTAGCTATCAAGAAAATCAGCCCCTTTGAGCAC
CAGACCTACTGCCAGAGTACCCTGAGGGAGATAAAAATCTTACTGCGCTTCAGACATGAGAACATCATTG
GAATCAATGACATTATTCGAGCACCAACCATCGAGCAAATGAAAGATGTATATATAGTACAGGACCTCAT
GGAAACAGATCTTTACAAGCTCTTGAAGACACAACACCTCAGCAATGACCATATCTGCTATTTTCTCTAC
CAGATCCTCAGAGGGTTAAAATATATCCATTCAGCTAACGTTCTGCACCGTGACCTCAAGCCTTCCAACC
TGCTGCTCAACACCACCTGTGATCTCAAGATCTGTGACTTTGGCCTGGCCCGTGTTGCAGATCCAGACCA
TGATCACACAGGGTTCCTGACAGAATATGTGGCCACACGTTGGTACAGGGCTCCAGAAATTATGTTGAAT
TCCAAGGGCTACACCAAGTCCATTGATATTTGGTCTGTAGGCTGCATTCTGGCAGAAATGCTTTCTAACA
GGCCCATCTTTCCAGGGAAGCATTATCTTGACCAGCTGAACCACATTTTGGGTATTCTTGGATCCCCATC
ACAAGAAGACCTGAATTGTATAATAAATTTAAAAGCTAGGAACTATTTGCTTTCTCTTCCACACAAAAAT
AAGGTGCCATGGAACAGGCTGTTCCCAAATGCTGACTCCAAAGCTCTGGACTTATTGGACAAAATGTTGA
CATTCAACCCACACAAGAGGATTGAAGTAGAACAGGCTCTGGCCCACCCATATCTGGAGCAGTATTACGA
CCCGAGTGACGAGCCCATCGCCGAAGCAC
