>Addgene plasmid #53201 | pGEX4T3-HA-ERK2 R67S | addgene partial sequence | sequence record 89499 | pGEX3 5'-CCGGGAGCTGCATGTGTCAGAGG-3'
GTCATCACCGAAACGCGCGAGGCAGATCGTCAGTCAGTCACGATGCGGCCGCTCGAGTCGACTTAAGATC
TGTATCCTGGCTGGAATCTAGCAGTCTCTTCAAAAATTAGTTCTTTGAGCTTTTCCTTAGGCAAGTCATC
CAATTCCATGTCGAACTTGAATGGTGCTTCGGCGATGGGCTCGTCACTCGGGTCGTAATACTGCTCCAGA
TATGGGTGGGCCAGAGCCTGTTCTACTTCAATCCTCTTGTGTGGGTTGAATGTCAACATTTTGTCCAATA
AGTCCAGAGCTTTGGAGTCAGCATTTGGGAACAGCCTGTTCCATGGCACCTTATTTTTGTGTGGAAGAGA
AAGCAAATAGTTCCTAGCTTTTAAATTTATTATACAATTCAGGTCTTCTTGTGATGGGGATCCAAGAATA
CCCAAAATGTGGTTCAGCTGGTCAAGATAATGCTTCCCTGGAAAGATGGGCCTGTTAGAAAGCATTTCTG
CCAGAATGCAGCCTACAGACCAAATATCAATGGACTTGGTGTAGCCCTTGGAATTCAACATAATTTCTGG
AGCCCTGTACCAACGTGTGGCCACATATTCTGTCAGGAACCCTGTGTGATCATGGTCTGGATCTGCAACA
CGGGCCAGGCCAAAGTCACAGATCTTGAGATCACAGGTGGTGTTGAGCAGCAGGTTGGAAGGCTTGAGGT
CACGGTGCAGAACGTTAGCTGAATGGATATATTTTAACCCTCTGAGGATCTGGTAGAGAAAATAGCAGAT
ATGGTCATTGCTGAGGTGTTGTGTCTTCAAGAGCTTGTAAAGATCTGTTTCCATGAGGTCCTGTACTATA
TATACATCTTTCATTTGCTCGATGGT
