[The description below was written by a language model from this plasmid's Addgene catalogue record.]
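Description:
pGEX4T3-HA-ERK2 R67S is a bacterial expression plasmid built on the commercial pGEX4T3 backbone (about 5 kb without insert) for producing recombinant human ERK2 in E. coli. It is maintained as a high-copy plasmid under ampicillin selection. No feature table accompanies the record, so the promoter and other regulatory elements are not explicitly listed. Vectors of the pGEX-4T family generally drive expression from an IPTG-inducible tac promoter with a plasmid-borne lacI repressor, and encode a thrombin cleavage site between GST and the cloned protein.

The insert, roughly 1.1 kb, is the coding sequence of human ERK2 (MAPK1, extracellular signal-regulated kinase 2) carrying an R67S point mutation. Part of the plasmid was derived from a MAPK1 Gateway entry clone. The insert was introduced by restriction cloning, with the 5′ XhoI junction destroyed in the process and the 3′ SalI site retained. The resulting protein bears two N-terminal tags: glutathione S-transferase contributed by the backbone, followed by an HA epitope supplied with the insert. GST allows affinity purification or pull-down on glutathione resin, while HA allows immunodetection with standard antibodies.

The stated purpose is simply expression of GST- and HA-tagged ERK2 R67S in bacteria, and the record does not describe the functional consequence of the R67S substitution. The construct comes from work on the copper requirement of oncogenic BRAF signalling through the MAPK pathway. In that setting, a purified tagged ERK2 variant would typically serve in biochemical experiments such as in vitro kinase or binding assays, though the specific application is not stated.
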