Addgene plasmid #53201: pGEX4T3-HA-ERK2 R67S
Purpose: Expresses GST and HA tagged human ERK2 R67S from bacterial expression vector
Depositing lab: Christopher Counter. Depositing organization: Duke University. Publication: Copper is required for oncogenic BRAF signalling and tumorigenesis. Brady DC, Crowe MS, Turski ML, Hobbs GA, Yao X, Chaikuad A, Knapp S, Xiao K, Campbell SL, Thiele DJ, Counter CM. Nature. 2014 Apr 9. doi: 10.1038/nature13180. PubMed 24717435.
Backbone
  Vector backbone: pGEX4T3
  Backbone manufacturer: GE Healthcare
  Backbone size w/o insert (bp): 4968
  Vector type: Bacterial Expression
Growth in bacteria
  Bacterial resistance: Ampicillin, 100 μg/mL
  Growth temperature: 37°C
  Growth strain: XL10 Gold
  Copy number: High Copy
Gene/Insert
  Gene/Insert name: ERK2 (alt names: Extracellular signal regulated kinase 2; MAPK2)
  Species: H. sapiens (human)
  Insert size (bp): 1082
  Mutation: R67S
  GenBank ID: NM_138957.2
  Entrez Gene: MAPK1 (a.k.a. ERK, ERK-2, ERK2, ERT1, MAPK2, NS13, P42MAPK, PRKM1, PRKM2, p38, p40, p41, p41mapk, p42-MAPK)
  Tag / fusion protein: GST (N terminal on backbone); HA (N terminal on insert)
  Cloning method: Restriction Enzyme; 5′ cloning site XhoI (destroyed during cloning); 3′ cloning site SalI (not destroyed)
  Sequencing primers: 5′ GGGCTGGCAAGCCACGTTTGGTG; 3′ CCGGGAGCTGCATGTGTCAGAGG
Resource information
  A portion of this plasmid was derived from a plasmid made by: Addgene Plasmid 23498: pDONR223-MAPK1
Terms and licenses: Academic/Nonprofit Terms; Industry Terms: Not Available to Industry
How to cite: pGEX4T3-HA-ERK2 R67S was a gift from Christopher Counter (Addgene plasmid # 53201 ; http://n2t.net/addgene:53201 ; RRID:Addgene_53201)
